Addgene plasmid #244517: R919-X54-566
Purpose: Bacterial protein expression of His6-MBP-tev-Hs.HRAS(1-169) G12A
Depositing lab: Dominic Esposito. Depositing organization: Frederick National Laboratory.
Backbone
  Vector backbone: pDest-566
  Backbone size w/o insert (bp): 6800
  Vector type: Bacterial Expression
Growth in bacteria
  Bacterial resistance: Ampicillin, 100 μg/mL
  Growth temperature: 37°C
  Growth strain: DH5alpha
  Copy number: High Copy
Gene/Insert
  Gene/Insert name: His6-MBP-tev-Hs.HRAS(1-169) G12A
  Species: H. sapiens (human)
  Entrez Gene: HRAS (a.k.a. C-BAS/HAS, C-H-RAS, C-HA-RAS1, CTLO, H-RASIDX, HAMSV, HRAS1, RASH1, p21ras)
  Tag / fusion protein: His6-MBP (N terminal on insert)
  Cloning method: Gateway Cloning
Terms and licenses: Academic/Nonprofit Terms; Industry Terms: Not Available to Industry
How to cite: R919-X54-566 was a gift from Dominic Esposito (Addgene plasmid # 244517 ; http://n2t.net/addgene:244517 ; RRID:Addgene_244517)
