[The description below was written by a language model from this plasmid's Addgene catalogue record and pLannotate feature annotations shown in this document.]
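Description:
R919-X54-566 is a bacterial expression plasmid built by Gateway recombination into the pDest-566 destination backbone, designed to produce a truncated human HRAS protein (residues 1-169) carrying the G12A substitution as an N-terminal His6-MBP fusion in E. coli. The sequenced construct is about 7.3 kb. It is maintained through a ColE1/pMB1-type origin and selected with ampicillin via the β-lactamase gene. The catalogue lists it as high copy, although the feature table also shows the pBR322-derived rop gene and bom region, elements normally associated with copy-number moderation and mobilisation. An f1 origin is present as well, along with short, non-functional remnants of a tetracycline resistance gene left over from the parental backbone.

Expression is driven by a T7 promoter followed immediately by a lac operator and the phage T7 gene 10 ribosome binding site, and the plasmid carries its own lacI gene, so transcription is repressed until induced with IPTG in a host that supplies T7 RNA polymerase. The open reading frame starts with a hexahistidine tag and a signal-sequence-free maltose binding protein, which stays cytosolic and serves as both a solubility enhancer and an affinity handle. This is followed by the attB1 recombination scar, a TEV protease recognition site, and the HRAS coding segment, which ends before attB2. TEV cleavage allows the His6-MBP portion to be removed after purification. A downstream His-tag annotation lies beyond attB2 and, from the described fusion, appears not to be part of the product. The rrnB T1/T2 and T7 terminators close the cassette. The construct is intended for recombinant production of the G12A HRAS GTPase domain; the record does not specify downstream applications.
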