Features (pLannotate 1.2.2; 27 found; start..end, strand, type, name):
      2..20      +  promoter       T7 promoter: promoter for bacteriophage T7 RNA polymerase
     21..45      +  protein_bind   lac operator: The lac repressor binds to the lac operator to inhibit transcription in E. coli. This inhibition can be relieved by adding lactose or isopropyl-β-D-thiogalactopyranoside (IPTG). lac repressor encoded by lacI
     60..82      +  RBS            RBS: efficient ribosome binding site from bacteriophage T7 gene 10 (Olins and Rangwala, 1989)
     99..116     +  CDS            7xHis (fragment): 6xHis affinity tag
    120..1217    +  CDS            MBP: maltose binding protein from E. coli; malE (mutated); This version of the gene does not encode a signal sequence, so MBP will remain in the cytosol.
   1237..1254    +  protein_bind   attB1 (fragment): mutant version of attB; core recombination site for the Gateway® BP reaction BP Clonase™
   1260..1276    +  CDS            TEV site (fragment): tobacco etch virus (TEV) protease recognition and cleavage site
   1281..1787    +  CDS            H-Ras (fragment): human small GTPase proto-oncoprotein
   1795..1812    -  protein_bind   attB2 (fragment): mutant version of attB; core recombination site for the Gateway® BP reaction BP Clonase™
   1912..1929    +  CDS            9xHis (fragment): 9xHis affinity tag
   1976..2091    +  ncRNA          5S rRNA: Accession: RF00001 - 5S ribosomal RNA
   2095..2181    +  terminator     rrnB T1 terminator: Escherichia coli rrnB; transcription terminator T1 from the E. coli rrnB gene
   2273..2300    +  terminator     rrnB T2 terminator: transcription terminator T2 from the E. coli rrnB gene
   2319..2358    +  promoter       AmpR promoter (fragment): bla
   2368..2415    +  terminator     T7 terminator: transcription terminator for bacteriophage T7 RNA polymerase
   2452..2907    +  rep_origin     f1 ori (sequence partly withheld): f1 bacteriophage origin of replication; arrow indicates direction of (+) strand synthesis
   3022..3882    -  CDS            AmpR: β-lactamase; bla; confers resistance to ampicillin, carbenicillin, and related antibiotics
   3883..3975    -  promoter       AmpR promoter: bla
   4056..4644    +  rep_origin     ori: high-copy-number ColE1/pMB1/pBR322/pUC origin of replication
   4830..4969    -  misc_feature   bom: basis of mobility region from pBR322
   5071..5262    -  CDS            rop: Rop protein, which maintains plasmids at low copy number; rop
   5279..5659    +  CDS            YPB1_ECOLX: Protein predicted: Swiss-Prot protein existence level 4. From Escherichia coli.
   5721..5785    -  CDS            TcR (fragment): tetracycline efflux protein; tet; confers resistance to tetracycline
   5800..5821    -  protein_bind   CAP binding site: CAP binding activates transcription in the presence of cAMP. E. coli catabolite activator protein
   5834..6916    -  CDS            lacI: lac repressor; lacI; The lac repressor binds to the lac operator to inhibit transcription in E. coli. This inhibition can be relieved by adding lactose or isopropyl-β-D-thiogalactopyranoside (IPTG).
   6917..6994    -  promoter       lacI promoter: lacI
   7002..7281    -  CDS            TcR (fragment): tetracycline efflux protein; tet; confers resistance to tetracycline
>Addgene plasmid #244517 | R919-X54-566 | addgene full sequence | sequence record 488792 | Addgene NGS Result
TTAATACGACTCACTATAGGGGAATTGTGAGCGGATAACAATTCCCCTCTAGAAATAATTTTGTTTAACT
TTAAGAAGGAGATATACATATGAGATCCCATCACCATCACCATCACGGCAAAATCGAAGAAGGTAAACTG
GTAATCTGGATTAACGGCGATAAAGGCTATAACGGTCTCGCTGAAGTCGGTAAGAAATTCGAGAAAGATA
CCGGAATTAAAGTCACCGTTGAGCATCCGGATAAACTGGAAGAGAAATTCCCACAGGTTGCGGCAACTGG
CGATGGCCCTGACATTATCTTCTGGGCACACGACCGCTTTGGTGGCTACGCTCAATCTGGCCTGTTGGCT
GAAATCACCCCGGACAAAGCGTTCCAGGACAAGCTGTATCCGTTTACCTGGGATGCCGTACGTTACAACG
GCAAGCTGATTGCTTACCCGATCGCTGTTGAAGCGTTATCGCTGATTTATAACAAAGATCTGCTGCCGAA
CCCGCCAAAAACCTGGGAAGAGATCCCGGCGCTGGATAAAGAACTGAAAGCGAAAGGTAAGAGCGCGCTG
ATGTTCAACCTGCAAGAACCGTACTTCACCTGGCCGCTGATTGCTGCTGACGGGGGTTATGCGTTCAAGT
ATGAAAACGGCAAGTACGACATTAAAGACGTGGGCGTGGATAACGCTGGCGCGAAAGCGGGTCTGACCTT
CCTGGTTGACCTGATTAAAAACAAACACATGAATGCAGACACCGATTACTCCATCGCAGAAGCTGCCTTT
AATAAAGGCGAAACAGCGATGACCATCAACGGCCCGTGGGCATGGTCCAACATCGACACCAGCAAAGTGA
ATTATGGTGTAACGGTACTGCCGACCTTCAAGGGTCAACCATCCAAACCGTTCGTTGGCGTGCTGAGCGC
AGGTATTAACGCCGCCAGTCCGAACAAAGAGCTGGCAAAAGAGTTCCTCGAAAACTATCTGCTGACTGAT
GAAGGTCTGGAAGCGGTTAATAAAGACAAACCGCTGGGTGCCGTAGCGCTGAAGTCTTACGAGGAAGAGT
TGGCGAAAGATCCACGTATTGCCGCCACCATGGAAAACGCCCAGAAAGGTGAAATCATGCCGAACATCCC
GCAGATGTCCGCTTTCTGGTATGCCGTGCGTACTGCGGTGATCAACGCCGCCAGCGGTCGTCAGACTGTC
GATGAAGCCCTGAAAGACGCGCAGACTAATTCGGGATCTGATATCACAAGTTTGTACAAAAAAGTTGGCG
AAAACCTGTACTTCCAAGGCATGACGGAATATAAGCTGGTGGTGGTGGGCGCCGCCGGTGTGGGCAAGAG
TGCGCTGACCATCCAGCTGATCCAGAACCATTTTGTGGACGAATACGACCCCACTATAGAGGATTCCTAC
CGGAAGCAGGTGGTCATTGATGGGGAGACGTGCCTGTTGGACATCCTGGATACCGCCGGCCAGGAGGAGT
ACAGCGCCATGCGGGACCAGTACATGCGCACCGGGGAGGGCTTCCTGTGTGTGTTTGCCATCAACAACAC
CAAGTCTTTTGAGGACATCCACCAGTACAGGGAGCAGATCAAACGGGTGAAGGACTCGGATGACGTGCCC
ATGGTGCTGGTGGGGAACAAGTGTGACCTGGCTGCACGCACTGTGGAATCTCGGCAGGCTCAGGACCTCG
CCCGAAGCTACGGCATCCCCTACATCGAGACCTCGGCCAAGACCCGGCAGGGAGTGGAGGATGCCTTCTA
CACGTTGGTGCGTGAGATCCGGCAGCACAAGCTGCGGTAATCAACTTTCTTGTACAAAGTGGTGATATCG
CTAGCTAGATAGCTAGAAGCTTGCGGCCGCACAGCTGTATACACGTGCAAGCCAGCCAGAACTCGCTCCT
GAAGACCCAGAGGATCTCGAGCACCACCACCACCACCACTAATGTTAATTAAGTTGGGCGTTCCTAGGCT
GATAAAACAGAATTTGCCTGGCGGCAGTAGCGCGGTGGTCCCACCTGACCCCATGCCGAACTCAGAAGTG
AAACGCCGTAGCGCCGATGGTAGTGTGGGGTCTCCCCATGCGAGAGTAGGGAACTGCCAGGCATCAAATA
AAACGAAAGGCTCAGTCGAAAGACTGGGCCTTTCGTTTTATCTGTTGTTTGTCGGTGAACGCTCTCCTGA
GTAGGACAAATCCGCCGGGAGCGGATTTGAACGTTGCGAAGCAACGGCCCGGAGGGTGGCGGGCAGGACG
CCCGCCATAAACTGCCAGGCATCAAATTAAGCAGAAGGCCATCCTGACGGATGGCCTTTTTGCGTTTCTA
CAAACTCTTTTGTTTATTTTTCTAAATACATTCAAATATGTATCCGCTGAGCAATAACTAGCATAACCCC
TTGGGGCCTCTAAACGGGTCTTGAGGGGTTTTTTGCTGAAAGGAGGAACTATATCCGGATTGGCGAATGG
G
[124 nt withheld, positions 2452-2575]
C
[91 nt withheld, positions 2577-2667]
A
[49 nt withheld, positions 2669-2717]
CCTTTGACGTTGGAGTCCACGTTCTTT
[37 nt withheld, positions 2745-2781]
ACCCTATCTCGGTCTATTCTTTTGATTTATAAGGGATTTTGCCGATTTCGGCCTATTGGTTAAAAAATGA
GCTGATTTAACAAAAATTTAACGCGAATTTTAACAAAATATTAACGTTTACAATTTCTGGCGGCACGATG
GCATGAGATTATCAAAAAGGATCTTCACCTAGATCCTTTTAAATTAAAAATGAAGTTTTAAATCAATCTA
AAGTATATATGAGTAAACTTGGTCTGACAGTTACCAATGCTTAATCAGTGAGGCACCTATCTCAGCGATC
TGTCTATTTCGTTCATCCATAGTTGCCTGACTCCCCGTCGTGTAGATAACTACGATACGGGAGGGCTTAC
CATCTGGCCCCAGTGCTGCAATGATACCGCGAGACCCACGCTCACCGGCTCCAGATTTATCAGCAATAAA
CCAGCCAGCCGGAAGGGCCGAGCGCAGAAGTGGTCCTGCAACTTTATCCGCCTCCATCCAGTCTATTAAT
TGTTGCCGGGAAGCTAGAGTAAGTAGTTCGCCAGTTAATAGTTTGCGCAACGTTGTTGCCATTGCTACAG
GCATCGTGGTGTCACGCTCGTCGTTTGGTATGGCTTCATTCAGCTCCGGTTCCCAACGATCAAGGCGAGT
TACATGATCCCCCATGTTGTGCAAAAAAGCGGTTAGCTCCTTCGGTCCTCCGATCGTTGTCAGAAGTAAG
TTGGCCGCAGTGTTATCACTCATGGTTATGGCAGCACTGCATAATTCTCTTACTGTCATGCCATCCGTAA
GATGCTTTTCTGTGACTGGTGAGTACTCAACCAAGTCATTCTGAGAATAGTGTATGCGGCGACCGAGTTG
CTCTTGCCCGGCGTCAATACGGGATAATACCGCGCCACATAGCAGAACTTTAAAAGTGCTCATCATTGGA
AAACGTTCTTCGGGGCGAAAACTCTCAAGGATCTTACCGCTGTTGAGATCCAGTTCGATGTAACCCACTC
GTGCACCCAACTGATCTTCAGCATCTTTTACTTTCACCAGCGTTTCTGGGTGAGCAAAAACAGGAAGGCA
AAATGCCGCAAAAAAGGGAATAAGGGCGACACGGAAATGTTGAATACTCATACTCTTCCTTTTTCAATCA
TGATTGAAGCATTTATCAGGGTTATTGTCTCATGAGCGGATACATATTTGAATGTATTTAGAAAAATAAA
CAAATAGGTCATGACCAAAATCCCTTAACGTGAGTTTTCGTTCCACTGAGCGTCAGACCCCGTAGAAAAG
ATCAAAGGATCTTCTTGAGATCCTTTTTTTCTGCGCGTAATCTGCTGCTTGCAAACAAAAAAACCACCGC
TACCAGCGGTGGTTTGTTTGCCGGATCAAGAGCTACCAACTCTTTTTCCGAAGGTAACTGGCTTCAGCAG
AGCGCAGATACCAAATACTGTCCTTCTAGTGTAGCCGTAGTTAGGCCACCACTTCAAGAACTCTGTAGCA
CCGCCTACATACCTCGCTCTGCTAATCCTGTTACCAGTGGCTGCTGCCAGTGGCGATAAGTCGTGTCTTA
CCGGGTTGGACTCAAGACGATAGTTACCGGATAAGGCGCAGCGGTCGGGCTGAACGGGGGGTTCGTGCAC
ACAGCCCAGCTTGGAGCGAACGACCTACACCGAACTGAGATACCTACAGCGTGAGCTATGAGAAAGCGCC
ACGCTTCCCGAAGGGAGAAAGGCGGACAGGTATCCGGTAAGCGGCAGGGTCGGAACAGGAGAGCGCACGA
GGGAGCTTCCAGGGGGAAACGCCTGGTATCTTTATAGTCCTGTCGGGTTTCGCCACCTCTGACTTGAGCG
TCGATTTTTGTGATGCTCGTCAGGGGGGCGGAGCCTATGGAAAAACGCCAGCAACGCGGCCTTTTTACGG
TTCCTGGCCTTTTGCTGGCCTTTTGCTCACATGTTCTTTCCTGCGTTATCCCCTGATTCTGTGGATAACC
GTATTACCGCCTTTGAGTGAGCTGATACCGCTCGCCGCAGCCGAACGACCGAGCGCAGCGAGTCAGTGAG
CGAGGAAGCGGAAGAGCGCCTGATGCGGTATTTTCTCCTTACGCATCTGTGCGGTATTTCACACCGCAAT
GGTGCACTCTCAGTACAATCTGCTCTGATGCCGCATAGTTAAGCCAGTATACACTCCGCTATCGCTACGT
GACTGGGTCATGGCTGCGCCCCGACACCCGCCAACACCCGCTGACGCGCCCTGACGGGCTTGTCTGCTCC
CGGCATCCGCTTACAGACAAGCTGTGACCGTCTCCGGGAGCTGCATGTGTCAGAGGTTTTCACCGTCATC
ACCGAAACGCGCGAGGCAGCTGCGGTAAAGCTCATCAGCGTGGTCGTGAAGCGATTCACAGATGTCTGCC
TGTTCATCCGCGTCCAGCTCGTTGAGTTTCTCCAGAAGCGTTAATGTCTGGCTTCTGATAAAGCGGGCCA
TGTTAAGGGCGGTTTTTTCCTGTTTGGTCACTGATGCCTCCGTGTAAGGGGGATTTCTGTTCATGGGGGT
AATGATACCGATGAAACGAGAGAGGATGCTCACGATACGGGTTACTGATGATGAACATGCCCGGTTACTG
GAACGTTGTGAGGGTAAACAACTGGCGGTATGGATGCGGCGGGACCAGAGAAAAATCACTCAGGGTCAAT
GCCAGCGCTTCGTTAATACAGATGTAGGTGTTCCACAGGGTAGCCAGCAGCATCCTGCGATGCAGATCCG
GAACATAATGGTGCAGGGCGCTGACTTCCGCGTTTCCAGACTTTACGAAACACGGAAACCGAAGACCATT
CATGTTGTTGCTCAGGTCGCAGACGTTTTGCAGCAGCAGTCGCTTCACGTTCGCTCGCGTATCGGTGATT
CATTCTGCTAACCAGTAAGGCAACCCCGCCAGCCTAGCCGGGTCCTCAACGACAGGAGCACGATCATGCT
AGTCATGCCCCGCGCCCACCGGAAGGAGCTGACTGGGTTGAAGGCTCTCAAGGGCATCGGTCGAGATCCC
GGTGCCTAATGAGTGAGCTAACTTACATTAATTGCGTTGCGCTCACTGCCCGCTTTCCAGTCGGGAAACC
TGTCGTGCCAGCTGCATTAATGAATCGGCCAACGCGCGGGGAGAGGCGGTTTGCGTATTGGGCGCCAGGG
TGGTTTTTCTTTTCACCAGTGAGACGGGCAACAGCTGATTGCCCTTCACCGCCTGGCCCTGAGAGAGTTG
CAGCAAGCGGTCCACGCTGGTTTGCCCCAGCAGGCGAAAATCCTGTTTGATGGTGGTTAACGGCGGGATA
TAACATGAGCTGTCTTCGGTATCGTCGTATCCCACTACCGAGATGTCCGCACCAACGCGCAGCCCGGACT
CGGTAATGGCGCGCATTGCGCCCAGCGCCATCTGATCGTTGGCAACCAGCATCGCAGTGGGAACGATGCC
CTCATTCAGCATTTGCATGGTTTGTTGAAAACCGGACATGGCACTCCAGTCGCCTTCCCGTTCCGCTATC
GGCTGAATTTGATTGCGAGTGAGATATTTATGCCAGCCAGCCAGACGCAGACGCGCCGAGACAGAACTTA
ATGGGCCCGCTAACAGCGCGATTTGCTGGTGACCCAATGCGACCAGATGCTCCACGCCCAGTCGCGTACC
GTCTTCATGGGAGAAAATAATACTGTTGATGGGTGTCTGGTCAGAGACATCAAGAAATAACGCCGGAACA
TTAGTGCAGGCAGCTTCCACAGCAATGGCATCCTGGTCATCCAGCGGATAGTTAATGATCAGCCCACTGA
CGCGTTGCGCGAGAAGATTGTGCACCGCCGCTTTACAGGCTTCGACGCCGCTTCGTTCTACCATCGACAC
CACCACGCTGGCACCCAGTTGATCGGCGCGAGATTTAATCGCCGCGACAATTTGCGACGGCGCGTGCAGG
GCCAGACTGGAGGTGGCAACGCCAATCAGCAACGACTGTTTGCCCGCCAGTTGTTGTGCCACGCGGTTGG
GAATGTAATTCAGCTCCGCCATCGCCGCTTCCACTTTTTCCCGCGTTTTCGCAGAAACGTGGCTGGCCTG
GTTCACCACGCGGGAAACGGTCTGATAAGAGACACCGGCATACTCTGCGACATCGTATAACGTTACTGGT
TTCACATTCACCACCCTGAATTGACTCTCTTCCGGGCGCTATCATGCCATACCGCGAAAGGTTTTGCGCC
ATTCGATGGTGTCCGGGATCTCGACGCTCTCCCTTATGCGACTCCTGCATTAGGAAGCAGCCCAGTAGTA
GGTTGAGGCCGTTGAGCACCGCCGCCGCAAGGAATGGTGCATGCAAGGAGATGGCGCCCAACAGTCCCCC
GGCCACGGGGCCTGCCACCATACCCACGCCGAAACAAGCGCTCATGAGCCCGAAGTGGCGAGCCCGATCT
TCCCCATCGGTGATGTCGGCGATATAGGCGCCAGCAACCGCACCTGTGGCGCCGGTGATGCCGGCCACGA
TGCGTCCGGCGTAGAGGATCGAGATCGATCTCGATCCCGCGAAA
